Addgene plasmid #40343: RSVpGL3 (RSV promoter-luciferase in pGL3-basic)
Depositing lab: Alexander Dent. Depositing organization: Indiana University School of Medicine, Indianapolis. Publication: Repression of AP-1 function: a mechanism for the regulation of Blimp-1 expression and B lymphocyte differentiation by the B cell lymphoma-6 protooncogene. Vasanwala FH, Kusam S, Toney LM, Dent AL. J Immunol. 2002 Aug 15;169(4):1922-9. PubMed 12165517.
Backbone
  Vector backbone: pGL3-basic
  Backbone manufacturer: Promega
  Backbone size w/o insert (bp): 4818
  Vector type: Mammalian Expression, Luciferase
Growth in bacteria
  Bacterial resistance: Ampicillin, 100 μg/mL
  Growth temperature: 37°C
  Growth strain: DH5alpha
  Copy number: Unknown
Gene/Insert
  Gene/Insert name: RSV promoter (alt name: Rous sarcoma virus (RSV) promoter)
  Species: Rous sarcoma virus (RSV)
  Promoter: RSV
  Tag / fusion protein: Luciferase (C terminal on backbone)
  Cloning method: Restriction Enzyme; 5′ cloning site BglII (not destroyed); 3′ cloning site HindIII (not destroyed)
  Sequencing primers: 5′ RVprimer3; 3′ LucNrev
Terms and licenses: Academic/Nonprofit Terms; Industry Terms: Not Available to Industry
Depositor comments: The Rous sarcoma virus (RSV) promoter reporter was constructed by isolating the RSV promoter from pRc/RSV (Invitrogen) via BglII and HindIII sites and cloned into pGL3-basic by the same sites.
How to cite: RSVpGL3 (RSV promoter-luciferase in pGL3-basic) was a gift from Alexander Dent (Addgene plasmid # 40343 ; http://n2t.net/addgene:40343 ; RRID:Addgene_40343)
