[The description below was written by a language model from this plasmid's Addgene catalogue record and pLannotate feature annotations shown in this document.]
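Description:
RSVpGL3 is a mammalian luciferase reporter plasmid built on the promoterless pGL3-basic backbone, into which the Rous sarcoma virus (RSV) enhancer/promoter has been placed upstream of the firefly luciferase gene. According to the depositor, the RSV promoter fragment was excised from pRc/RSV with BglII and HindIII and ligated into the same sites of pGL3-basic, and both sites remain intact. The sequenced plasmid is 5,394 nt. It is propagated in E. coli through a high-copy ColE1/pUC-type origin and selected with ampicillin via the β-lactamase gene and its own promoter. An f1 phage origin is also present, which permits single-stranded DNA production.

In the annotated sequence, the RSV promoter sits immediately upstream of the luc+ coding sequence (the enhanced firefly luciferase), which is followed by an SV40 polyadenylation signal. A retroviral direct repeat (dr1) element lies just upstream of the promoter and presumably came in with the RSV-derived fragment. Further upstream, a synthetic poly(A) signal and an RNA polymerase II transcriptional pause site, both standard pGL3 features, limit read-through from the backbone that would otherwise add background luciferase signal. Small fragments annotated as lacZα, bom, SV40 large T antigen and TcR are short remnants of cloning history rather than functional genes.

Because the RSV promoter is a strong, broadly active viral promoter, the construct gives promoter-driven luciferase expression in transfected mammalian cells. The associated publication concerns transcriptional repression of AP-1 function by BCL-6, but the record does not spell out how this particular reporter was used in that work.
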