Features (pLannotate 1.2.2; 14 found; start..end, strand, type, name):
      1..429     +  rep_origin     f1 ori (sequence partly withheld): f1 bacteriophage origin of replication; arrow indicates direction of (+) strand synthesis
    461..528     -  CDS            lacZα (fragment): LacZα fragment of β-galactosidase; lacZ fragment
    587..635     +  polyA_signal   poly(A) signal: synthetic polyadenylation signal
    649..740     +  misc_feature   pause site: RNA polymerase II transcriptional pause signal from the human α2 globin gene
    799..851     -  misc_feature   bom (fragment): basis of mobility region from pBR322
    982..1075    +  ncRNA          Retro dr1: Accession: RF00214 - Retrovirus direct repeat 1 (dr1)
   1111..1372    +  promoter       RSV promoter: Rous sarcoma virus enhancer/promoter
   1411..3063    +  CDS            luciferase: firefly luciferase; luc+; enhanced luc+ version of the luciferase gene
   3104..3225    -  polyA_signal   SV40 poly(A) signal: SV40 polyadenylation signal
   3248..3316    -  CDS            large T antigen (fragment): large T antigen from SV40 (simian virus 40)
   3332..3464    +  CDS            TcR (fragment): tetracycline efflux protein; tet; confers resistance to tetracycline
   3644..4232    -  rep_origin     ori: high-copy-number ColE1/pMB1/pBR322/pUC origin of replication
   4403..5263    -  CDS            AmpR: β-lactamase; bla; confers resistance to ampicillin, carbenicillin, and related antibiotics
   5264..5368    -  promoter       AmpR promoter: bla
>Addgene plasmid #40343 | RSVpGL3 (RSV promoter-luciferase in pGL3-basic) | addgene full sequence | sequence record 421721 | Addgene NGS Result
[124 nt withheld, positions 1-124]
C
[91 nt withheld, positions 126-216]
A
[49 nt withheld, positions 218-266]
CCTTTGACGTTGGAGTCCACGTTCTTT
[37 nt withheld, positions 294-330]
ACCCTATCTCGGTCTATTCTTTTGATTTATAAGGGATTTTGCCGATTTCGGCCTATTGGTTAAAAAATGA
GCTGATTTAACAAAAATTTAACGCGAATTTTAACAAAATATTAACGCTTACAATTTGCCATTCGCCATTC
AGGCTGCGCAACTGTTGGGAAGGGCGATCGGTGCGGGCCTCTTCGCTATTACGCCAGCCCAAGCTACCAT
GATAAGTAAGTAATATTAAGGTACGGGAGGTACTTGGAGCGGCCGCAATAAAATATCTTTATTTTCATTA
CATCTGTGTGTTGGTTTTTTGTGTGAATCGATAGTACTAACATACGCTCTCCATCAAAACAAAACGAAAC
AAAACAAACTAGCAAAATAGGCTGTCCCCAGTGCAAGTGCAGGTGCCAGAACATTTCTCTATCGATAGGT
ACCGAGCTCTTACGCGTGCTAGCCCGGGCTCGAGATCTCCCGATCCCCTATGGTGCACTCTCAGTACAAT
CTGCTCTGATGCCGCATAGTTAAGCCAGTATCTGCTCCCTGCTTGTGTGTTGGAGGTCGCTGAGTAGTGC
GCGAGCAAAATTTAAGCTACAACAAGGCAAGGCTTGACCGACAATTGCATGAAGAATCTGCTTAGGGTTA
GGCGTTTTGCGCTGCTTCGCGATGTACGGGCCAGATATACGCGTATCTGAGGGGACTAGGGTGTGTTTAG
GCGAAAAGCGGGGCTTCGGTTGTACGCGGTTAGGAGTCCCCTCAGGATATAGTAGTTTCGCTTTTGCATA
GGGAGGGGGAAATGTAGTCTTATGCAATACTCTTGTAGTCTTGCAACATGGTAACGATGAGTTAGCAACA
TGCCTTACAAGGAGAGAAAAAGCACCGTGCATGCCGATTGGTGGAAGTAAGGTGGTACGATCGTGCCTTA
TTAGGAAGGCAACAGACGGGTCTGACATGGATTGGACGAACCACTGAATTCCGCATTGCAGAGATATTGT
ATTTAAGTGCCTAGCTCGATACAATAAACGCCATTTGACCATTCACCACATTGGTGTGCACCTCCAAGCT
TGGCATTCCGGTACTGTTGGTAAAGCCACCATGGAAGACGCCAAAAACATAAAGAAAGGCCCGGCGCCAT
TCTATCCGCTGGAAGATGGAACCGCTGGAGAGCAACTGCATAAGGCTATGAAGAGATACGCCCTGGTTCC
TGGAACAATTGCTTTTACAGATGCACATATCGAGGTGGACATCACTTACGCTGAGTACTTCGAAATGTCC
GTTCGGTTGGCAGAAGCTATGAAACGATATGGGCTGAATACAAATCACAGAATCGTCGTATGCAGTGAAA
ACTCTCTTCAATTCTTTATGCCGGTGTTGGGCGCGTTATTTATCGGAGTTGCAGTTGCGCCCGCGAACGA
CATTTATAATGAACGTGAATTGCTCAACAGTATGGGCATTTCGCAGCCTACCGTGGTGTTCGTTTCCAAA
AAGGGGTTGCAAAAAATTTTGAACGTGCAAAAAAAGCTCCCAATCATCCAAAAAATTATTATCATGGATT
CTAAAACGGATTACCAGGGATTTCAGTCGATGTACACGTTCGTCACATCTCATCTACCTCCCGGTTTTAA
TGAATACGATTTTGTGCCAGAGTCCTTCGATAGGGACAAGACAATTGCACTGATCATGAACTCCTCTGGA
TCTACTGGTCTGCCTAAAGGTGTCGCTCTGCCTCATAGAACTGCCTGCGTGAGATTCTCGCATGCCAGAG
ATCCTATTTTTGGCAATCAAATCATTCCGGATACTGCGATTTTAAGTGTTGTTCCATTCCATCACGGTTT
TGGAATGTTTACTACACTCGGATATTTGATATGTGGATTTCGAGTCGTCTTAATGTATAGATTTGAAGAA
GAGCTGTTTCTGAGGAGCCTTCAGGATTACAAGATTCAAAGTGCGCTGCTGGTGCCAACCCTATTCTCCT
TCTTCGCCAAAAGCACTCTGATTGACAAATACGATTTATCTAATTTACACGAAATTGCTTCTGGTGGCGC
TCCCCTCTCTAAGGAAGTCGGGGAAGCGGTTGCCAAGAGGTTCCATCTGCCAGGTATCAGGCAAGGATAT
GGGCTCACTGAGACTACATCAGCTATTCTGATTACACCCGAGGGGGATGATAAACCGGGCGCGGTCGGTA
AAGTTGTTCCATTTTTTGAAGCGAAGGTTGTGGATCTGGATACCGGGAAAACGCTGGGCGTTAATCAAAG
AGGCGAACTGTGTGTGAGAGGTCCTATGATTATGTCCGGTTATGTAAACAATCCGGAAGCGACCAACGCC
TTGATTGACAAGGATGGATGGCTACATTCTGGAGACATAGCTTACTGGGACGAAGACGAACACTTCTTCA
TCGTTGACCGCCTGAAGTCTCTGATTAAGTACAAAGGCTATCAGGTGGCTCCCGCTGAATTGGAATCCAT
CTTGCTCCAACACCCCAACATCTTCGACGCAGGTGTCGCAGGTCTTCCCGACGATGACGCCGGTGAACTT
CCCGCCGCCGTTGTTGTTTTGGAGCACGGAAAGACGATGACGGAAAAAGAGATCGTGGATTACGTCGCCA
GTCAAGTAACAACCGCGAAAAAGTTGCGCGGAGGAGTTGTGTTTGTGGACGAAGTACCGAAAGGTCTTAC
CGGAAAACTCGACGCAAGAAAAATCAGAGAGATCCTCATAAAGGCCAAGAAGGGCGGAAAGATCGCCGTG
TAATTCTAGAGTCGGGGCGGCCGGCCGCTTCGAGCAGACATGATAAGATACATTGATGAGTTTGGACAAA
CCACAACTAGAATGCAGTGAAAAAAATGCTTTATTTGTGAAATTTGTGATGCTATTGCTTTATTTGTAAC
CATTATAAGCTGCAATAAACAAGTTAACAACAACAATTGCATTCATTTTATGTTTCAGGTTCAGGGGGAG
GTGTGGGAGGTTTTTTAAAGCAAGTAAAACCTCTACAAATGTGGTAAAATCGATAAGGATCCGTCGACCG
ATGCCCTTGAGAGCCTTCAACCCAGTCAGCTCCTTCCGGTGGGCGCGGGGCATGACTATCGTCGCCGCAC
TTATGACTGTCTTCTTTATCATGCAACTCGTAGGACAGGTGCCGGCAGCGCTCTTCCGCTTCCTCGCTCA
CTGACTCGCTGCGCTCGGTCGTTCGGCTGCGGCGAGCGGTATCAGCTCACTCAAAGGCGGTAATACGGTT
ATCCACAGAATCAGGGGATAACGCAGGAAAGAACATGTGAGCAAAAGGCCAGCAAAAGGCCAGGAACCGT
AAAAAGGCCGCGTTGCTGGCGTTTTTCCATAGGCTCCGCCCCCCTGACGAGCATCACAAAAATCGACGCT
CAAGTCAGAGGTGGCGAAACCCGACAGGACTATAAAGATACCAGGCGTTTCCCCCTGGAAGCTCCCTCGT
GCGCTCTCCTGTTCCGACCCTGCCGCTTACCGGATACCTGTCCGCCTTTCTCCCTTCGGGAAGCGTGGCG
CTTTCTCATAGCTCACGCTGTAGGTATCTCAGTTCGGTGTAGGTCGTTCGCTCCAAGCTGGGCTGTGTGC
ACGAACCCCCCGTTCAGCCCGACCGCTGCGCCTTATCCGGTAACTATCGTCTTGAGTCCAACCCGGTAAG
ACACGACTTATCGCCACTGGCAGCAGCCACTGGTAACAGGATTAGCAGAGCGAGGTATGTAGGCGGTGCT
ACAGAGTTCTTGAAGTGGTGGCCTAACTACGGCTACACTAGAAGAACAGTATTTGGTATCTGCGCTCTGC
TGAAGCCAGTTACCTTCGGAAAAAGAGTTGGTAGCTCTTGATCCGGCAAACAAACCACCGCTGGTAGCGG
TGGTTTTTTTGTTTGCAAGCAGCAGATTACGCGCAGAAAAAAAGGATCTCAAGAAGATCCTTTGATCTTT
TCTACGGGGTCTGACGCTCAGTGGAACGAAAACTCACGTTAAGGGATTTTGGTCATGAGATTATCAAAAA
GGATCTTCACCTAGATCCTTTTAAATTAAAAATGAAGTTTTAAATCAATCTAAAGTATATATGAGTAAAC
TTGGTCTGACAGTTACCAATGCTTAATCAGTGAGGCACCTATCTCAGCGATCTGTCTATTTCGTTCATCC
ATAGTTGCCTGACTCCCCGTCGTGTAGATAACTACGATACGGGAGGGCTTACCATCTGGCCCCAGTGCTG
CAATGATACCGCGAGACCCACGCTCACCGGCTCCAGATTTATCAGCAATAAACCAGCCAGCCGGAAGGGC
CGAGCGCAGAAGTGGTCCTGCAACTTTATCCGCCTCCATCCAGTCTATTAATTGTTGCCGGGAAGCTAGA
GTAAGTAGTTCGCCAGTTAATAGTTTGCGCAACGTTGTTGCCATTGCTACAGGCATCGTGGTGTCACGCT
CGTCGTTTGGTATGGCTTCATTCAGCTCCGGTTCCCAACGATCAAGGCGAGTTACATGATCCCCCATGTT
GTGCAAAAAAGCGGTTAGCTCCTTCGGTCCTCCGATCGTTGTCAGAAGTAAGTTGGCCGCAGTGTTATCA
CTCATGGTTATGGCAGCACTGCATAATTCTCTTACTGTCATGCCATCCGTAAGATGCTTTTCTGTGACTG
GTGAGTACTCAACCAAGTCATTCTGAGAATAGTGTATGCGGCGACCGAGTTGCTCTTGCCCGGCGTCAAT
ACGGGATAATACCGCGCCACATAGCAGAACTTTAAAAGTGCTCATCATTGGAAAACGTTCTTCGGGGCGA
AAACTCTCAAGGATCTTACCGCTGTTGAGATCCAGTTCGATGTAACCCACTCGTGCACCCAACTGATCTT
CAGCATCTTTTACTTTCACCAGCGTTTCTGGGTGAGCAAAAACAGGAAGGCAAAATGCCGCAAAAAAGGG
AATAAGGGCGACACGGAAATGTTGAATACTCATACTCTTCCTTTTTCAATATTATTGAAGCATTTATCAG
GGTTATTGTCTCATGAGCGGATACATATTTGAATGTATTTAGAAAAATAAACAAATAGGGGTTCCGCGCA
CATTTCCCCGAAAAGTGCCACCTG
