>Addgene plasmid #40343 | RSVpGL3 (RSV promoter-luciferase in pGL3-basic) | addgene partial sequence | sequence record 52866 | LucNRev 5'-CCTTATGCAGTTGCTCTCC-3'
ATGGCGCCGGGCCTTTCTTTATGTTTTTGGCGTCTTCCATGGTGGCTTTACCAACAGTACCGGAATGCCA
AGCTTGGAGGTGCACACCAATGTGGTGAATGGTCAAATGGCGTTTATTGTATCGAGCTAGGCACTTAAAT
ACAATATCTCTGCAATGCGGAATTCAGTGGTTCGTCCAATCCATGTCAGACCCGTCTGTTGCCTTCCTAA
TAAGGCACGATCGTACCACCTTACTTCCACCAATCGGCATGCACGGTGCTTTTTCTCTCCTTGTAAGGCA
TGTTGCTAACTCATCGTTACCATGTTGCAAGACTACAAGAGTATTGCATAAGACTACATTTCCCCCTCCC
TATGCAAAAGCGAAACTACTATATCCTGAGGGGACTCCTAACCGCGTACAACCGAAGCCCCGCTTTTCGC
CTAAACACACCCTAGTCCCCTCAGATACGCGTATATCTGGCCCGTACATCGCGAAGCAGCGCAAAACGCC
TAACCCTAAGCAGATTCTTCATGCAATTGTCGGTCAAGCCTTGCCTTGTTGTAGCTTAAATTTTGCTCGC
GCACTACTCAGCGACCTCCAACACACAAGCAGGGAGCAGATACTGGCTTAACTATGCGGCATCAGAGCAG
ATTGTACTGAGAGTGCACCATAGGGGATCGGGAGATCTCGAGCCCGGGCTAGCACGCGTAAGAGCTCGGT
ACCTATCGATAGAGAAATGTTCTGGCACCTGCACTTGCACTGGGGACAGCCTATTTTGCTAGTTTGTTTT
GTTTCGTTTTGTTTTGATGGAGAGCGTATGTTAGTACTATCGATTCACACAAAAAACCAACACACAGATG
TAATGAAAATAA
